>Addgene plasmid #216112 | pC3.1_CMV_oROS-G_LF(C199S) | addgene full sequence | sequence record 434850 | Addgene NGS Result
TAATATTGAAAAAGGAAGAGTCCTGAGGCGGAAAGAACCAGCTGTGGAATGTGTGTCAGTTAGGGTGTGG
AAAGTCCCCAGGCTCCCCAGCAGGCAGAAGTATGCAAAGCATGCATCTCAATTAGTCAGCAACCAGGTGT
GGAAAGTCCCCAGGCTCCCCAGCAGGCAGAAGTATGCAAAGCATGCATCTCAATTAGTCAGCAACCATAG
TCCCGCCCCTAACTCCGCCCATCCCGCCCCTAACTCCGCCCAGTTCCGCCCATTCTCCGCCCCATGGCTG
ACTAATTTTTTTTATTTATGCAGAGGCCGAGGCCGCCTCGGCCTCTGAGCTATTCCAGAAGTAGTGAGGA
GGCTTTTTTGGAGGCCTAGGCTTTTGCAAAGATCGATCAAGAGACAGGATGAGGATCGTTTCGCATGATT
GAACAAGATGGATTGCACGCAGGTTCTCCGGCCGCTTGGGTGGAGAGGCTATTCGGCTATGACTGGGCAC
AACAGACAATCGGCTGCTCTGATGCCGCCGTGTTCCGGCTGTCAGCGCAGGGGCGCCCGGTTCTTTTTGT
CAAGACCGACCTGTCCGGTGCCCTGAATGAACTGCAAGACGAGGCAGCGCGGCTATCGTGGCTGGCCACG
ACGGGCGTTCCTTGCGCAGCTGTGCTCGACGTTGTCACTGAAGCGGGAAGGGACTGGCTGCTATTGGGCG
AAGTGCCGGGGCAGGATCTCCTGTCATCTCACCTTGCTCCTGCCGAGAAAGTATCCATCATGGCTGATGC
AATGCGGCGGCTGCATACGCTTGATCCGGCTACCTGCCCATTCGACCACCAAGCGAAACATCGCATCGAG
CGAGCACGTACTCGGATGGAAGCCGGTCTTGTCGATCAGGATGATCTGGACGAAGAGCATCAGGGGCTCG
CGCCAGCCGAACTGTTCGCCAGGCTCAAGGCGAGCATGCCCGACGGCGAGGATCTCGTCGTGACCCATGG
CGATGCCTGCTTGCCGAATATCATGGTGGAAAATGGCCGCTTTTCTGGATTCATCGACTGTGGCCGGCTG
GGTGTGGCGGACCGCTATCAGGACATAGCGTTGGCTACCCGTGATATTGCTGAAGAGCTTGGCGGCGAAT
GGGCTGACCGCTTCCTCGTGCTTTACGGTATCGCCGCTCCCGATTCGCAGCGCATCGCCTTCTATCGCCT
TCTTGACGAGTTCTTCTGAGCGGGACTCTGGGGTTCGAAATGACCGACCAAGCGACGCCCAACCTGCCAT
CACGAGATTTCGATTCCACCGCCGCCTTCTATGAAAGGTTGGGCTTCGGAATCGTTTTCCGGGACGCCGG
CTGGATGATCCTCCAGCGCGGGGATCTCATGCTGGAGTTCTTCGCCCACCCTAGGGGGAGGCTAACTGAA
ACACGGAAGGAGACAATACCGGAAGGAACCCGCGCTATGACGGCAATAAAAAGACAGAATAAAACGCACG
GTGTTGGGTCGTTTGTTCATAAACGCGGGGTTCGGTCCCAGGGCTGGCACTCTGTCGATACCCCACCGAG
ACCCCATTGGGGCCAATACGCCCGCGTTTCTTCCTTTTCCCCACCCCACCCCCCAAGTTCGGGTGAAGGC
CCAGGGCTCGCAGCCAACGTCGGGGCGGCAGGCCCTGCCATAGCCTCAGGTTACTCATATATACTTTAGA
TTGATTTAAAACTTCATTTTTAATTTAAAAGGATCTAGGTGAAGATCCTTTTTGATAATCTCATGACCAA
AATCCCTTAACGTGAGTTTTCGTTCCACTGAGCGTCAGACCCCGTAGAAAAGATCAAAGGATCTTCTTGA
GATCCTTTTTTTCTGCGCGTAATCTGCTGCTTGCAAACAAAAAAACCACCGCTACCAGCGGTGGTTTGTT
TGCCGGATCAAGAGCTACCAACTCTTTTTCCGAAGGTAACTGGCTTCAGCAGAGCGCAGATACCAAATAC
TGTTCTTCTAGTGTAGCCGTAGTTAGGCCACCACTTCAAGAACTCTGTAGCACCGCCTACATACCTCGCT
CTGCTAATCCTGTTACCAGTGGCTGCTGCCAGTGGCGATAAGTCGTGTCTTACCGGGTTGGACTCAAGAC
GATAGTTACCGGATAAGGCGCAGCGGTCGGGCTGAACGGGGGGTTCGTGCACACAGCCCAGCTTGGAGCG
AACGACCTACACCGAACTGAGATACCTACAGCGTGAGCTATGAGAAAGCGCCACGCTTCCCGAAGGGAGA
AAGGCGGACAGGTATCCGGTAAGCGGCAGGGTCGGAACAGGAGAGCGCACGAGGGAGCTTCCAGGGGGAA
ACGCCTGGTATCTTTATAGTCCTGTCGGGTTTCGCCACCTCTGACTTGAGCGTCGATTTTTGTGATGCTC
GTCAGGGGGGCGGAGCCTATGGAAAAACGCCAGCAACGCGGCCTTTTTACGGTTCCTGGCCTTTTGCTGG
CCTTTTGCTCACATGTTCTTTCCTGCGTTATCCCCTGATTCTGTGGATAACCGTATTACCGCCATGCATT
AGTTATTAATAGTAATCAATTACGGGGTCATTAGTTCATAGCCCATATATGGAGTTCCGCGTTACATAAC
TTACGGTAAATGGCCCGCCTGGCTGACCGCCCAACGACCCCCGCCCATTGACGTCAATAATGACGTATGT
TCCCATAGTAACGCCAATAGGGACTTTCCATTGACGTCAATGGGTGGAGTATTTACGGTAAACTGCCCAC
TTGGCAGTACATCAAGTGTATCATATGCCAAGTACGCCCCCTATTGACGTCAATGACGGTAAATGGCCCG
CCTGGCATTATGCCCAGTACATGACCTTATGGGACTTTCCTACTTGGCAGTACATCTACGTATTAGTCAT
CGCTATTACCATGGTGATGCGGTTTTGGCAGTACATCAATGGGCGTGGATAGCGGTTTGACTCACGGGGA
TTTCCAAGTCTCCACCCCATTGACGTCAATGGGAGTTTGTTTTGGCACCAAAATCAACGGGACTTTCCAA
AATGTCGTAACAACTCCGCCCCATTGACGCAAATGGGCGGTAGGCGTGTACGGTGGGAGGTCTATATAAG
CAGAGCTGGTTTAGTGAACCGTCAGATCCGCTAGCCGCCACCATGGAGATGGCGAGCCAGCAGGGCGAGA
CGATGTCCGGACCGCTGCACATTGGTTTGATTCCCACAGTTGGACCGTACCTGCTACCGCATATTATCCC
TATGCTGCACCAGACCTTTCCAAAGCTGGAAATGTATCTGCATGAAGCACAGACCCACCAGTTACTGGCG
CAACTGGACAGCGGCAAACTCGATTGCGTGATCCTCGCACTGGTGAAAGAGAGCGAAGCATTCATTGAAG
TGCCGTTGTTTGATGAGCCAATGTTGCTGGCTATCTATGAAGATCACCCGTGGGCGAACCGCGAATGCGT
ACCGATGGCCGATCTGGCAGGGGAAAAACTGCTGATGCTGGAAGATGGTCACAGTTTGCGCGATCAGGCA
ATGGGTTTCTGTTTTGAAGCCTCACTCGAGAACGTCTATATCAAGGCCGACAAGCAGAAGAACGGCATCA
AGGCGAACTTCAAGATCCGCCACAACATCGAGGACGGCGGCGTGCAGCTCGCCTACCACTACCAGCAGAA
CACCCCCATCGGCGACGGCCCCGTGCTGCTGCCCGACAACCACTACCTGAGCGTGCAGTCCAAACTTTCG
AAAGACCCCAACGAGAAGCGCGATCACATGGTCCTGCTGGAGTTCGTGACCGCCGCCGGGATCACTCTCG
GCATGGACGAGCTGTACAAGGGCGGTACCGGAGGGAGCATGGTGAGCAAGGGCGAGGAGCTGTTCACCGG
GGTGGTGCCCATCCTGGTCGAGCTGGACGGCGACGTAAACGGCCACAAGTTCAGCGTGTCCGGCGAGGGT
GAGGGCGATGCCACCTACGGCAAGCTGACCCTGAAGTTCATCTGCACCACCGGCAAGCTGCCCGTGCCCT
GGCCCACCCTCGTGACCACCCTGACCTACGGCGTGCAGTGCTTCAGCCGCTACCCCGACCACATGAAGCA
GCACGACTTCTTCAAGTCCGCCATGCCCGAAGGCTACATCCAGGAGCGCACCATCTTCTTCAAGGACGAC
GGCAACTACAAGACCCGCGCCGAGGTGAAGTTCGAGGGCGACACCCTGGTGAACCGCATCGAGCTGAAGG
GCATCGACTTCAAGGAGGACGGCAACATCCTGGGGCACAAGCTGGAGTACAACCTGCCGGACCAACTGGG
GGCGGATTACGATACACACTTCCGCGCGACCAGCCTGGAAACTCTGCGCAACATGGTGGCGGCAGGTAGC
GGGATCACTTTACTGCCAGCGCTGGCTGTGCCGCCGGAGCGCAAACGCGATGGGGTTGTTTATCTGCCGT
GCATTAAGCCGGAACCACGCCGCACTATTGGTCTGGTTTATCGTCCTGGCTCACCGCTGCGCAGCCGCTA
TGAGCAGCTGGCAGAGGCCATCCGCGCAAGAATGGATGGCCATTTCGATAAAGTTTTAAAACAGGCGGTT
TAATGAGAATTCTGCAGTCGACGGTACCGCGGGCCCGGGATCCACCGGATCTAGATAACTGATCATAATC
AGCCATACCACATTTGTAGAGGTTTTACTTGCTTTAAAAAACCTCCCACACCTCCCCCTGAACCTGAAAC
ATAAAATGAATGCAATTGTTGTTGTTAACTTGTTTATTGCAGCTTATAATGGTTACAAATAAAGCAATAG
CATCACAAATTTCACAAATAAAGCATTTTTTTCACTGCATTCTAGTTGTGGTTTGTCCAAACTCATCAAT
GTATCTTAAGGCGTAAATTGTAAGCGTTAATATTTTGTTAAAATTCGCGTTAAATTTTTGTTAAATCAGC
TCATTTTTTAACCAATAGGCCGAAATCGGCAAAATCCCTTATAAATCAAAAGAATAGACCGAGATAGGGT
[37 nt withheld, positions 4971-5007]
AAAGAACGTGGACTCCAACGTCAAAGG
[49 nt withheld, positions 5035-5083]
T
[91 nt withheld, positions 5085-5175]
G
[124 nt withheld, positions 5177-5300]
CAGGTGGCACTTTTCGGGGAAATGTGCGCGGAACCCCTATTTGTTTATTTTTCTAAATACATTCAAATAT
GTATCCGCTCATGAGACAATAACCCTGATAAATGCTTCAA
Features (pLannotate 1.2.2; 16 found; start..end, strand, type, name):
     23..380     +  promoter       SV40 promoter: SV40 enhancer and early promoter
    415..1209    +  CDS            NeoR/KanR: aminoglycoside phosphotransferase from Tn5; aph(3')-II (or nptII); confers resistance to neomycin, kanamycin, and G418 (Geneticin®)
   1230..1382    +  CDS            ble (fragment): BLE_KLEPN - Experimental evidence at protein level: Swiss-Prot protein existence level 1. Binding protein with a strong affinity to the bleomycin family of antibiotics. Binds to CL990; an antimitotic-antibiotic compound. From Klebsiella pneumoniae.
   1441..1488    +  polyA_signal   HSV TK poly(A) signal: herpes simplex virus thymidine kinase polyadenylation signal (Cole and Stacy, 1985)
   1579..1595    -  polyA_signal   bGH poly(A) signal (fragment): bovine growth hormone polyadenylation signal
   1817..2405    +  rep_origin     ori: high-copy-number ColE1/pMB1/pBR322/pUC origin of replication
   2580..2883    +  enhancer       CMV enhancer: human cytomegalovirus immediate early enhancer
   2884..3087    +  promoter       CMV promoter: human cytomegalovirus (CMV) immediate early promoter
   3123..3503    +  CDS            HyPerRed (fragment): red fluorescent genetically encoded indicator for H2O2 ()
   3519..4253    +  CDS            cEGFP: cEGFP is a basic (constitutively fluorescent) green fluorescent protein published in 2008, derived from Aequorea victoria.
   4269..4553    +  CDS            HyPerRed (fragment): red fluorescent genetically encoded indicator for H2O2 ()
   4557..4593    +  misc_feature   MCS (fragment): multiple cloning site
   4610..4694    +  CDS            large T antigen (fragment): large T antigen from SV40 (simian virus 40)
   4717..4838    +  polyA_signal   SV40 poly(A) signal: SV40 polyadenylation signal
   4872..5300    -  rep_origin     f1 ori (sequence partly withheld): f1 bacteriophage origin of replication; arrow indicates direction of (+) strand synthesis
   5327..21      +  promoter       AmpR promoter (across the origin): bla
