[The description below was written by a language model from this plasmid's Addgene catalogue record and pLannotate feature annotations shown in this document.]
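Description:
pC3.1_CMV_oROS-G_LF(C199S) is a 5,410 bp mammalian expression plasmid, catalogued as built on a pcDNA3.1 backbone, that expresses a loss-of-function control version of oROS-G, a genetically encoded green fluorescent hydrogen peroxide sensor. It replicates in E. coli at high copy from a ColE1/pUC-type origin and also carries an f1 phage origin. A single NeoR/KanR (Tn5 aminoglycoside phosphotransferase) gene provides both selections. An upstream bacterial AmpR (bla) promoter drives it for kanamycin resistance in bacteria, and the SV40 enhancer/early promoter drives it for G418 selection in mammalian cells, with an HSV TK polyadenylation signal downstream. This marker arrangement, along with the absence of an ampicillin resistance gene and the presence of only a bGH poly(A) fragment, differs from a standard pcDNA3.1. The annotated backbone therefore appears modified relative to the catalogue label.

The sensor is transcribed from the human CMV immediate-early enhancer and promoter and terminated by an SV40 poly(A) signal. The automated annotation splits the open reading frame into two flanking segments matched to the peroxide indicator HyPerRed, with a green fluorescent protein (called as cEGFP) inserted between them. The flanking matches most likely reflect a shared peroxide-sensing domain, which would fit the record's listing of E. coli as the insert species. The layout is typical of single-fluorophore sensors, in which a conformational change in the sensing domain alters fluorescence. The C199S substitution replaces a cysteine with serine and is described as abolishing sensor function. The construct therefore serves as a peroxide-insensitive negative control alongside functional oROS-G in transfected mammalian cells, helping to separate genuine H2O2 responses from artefacts.
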