Addgene plasmid #216112: pC3.1_CMV_oROS-G_LF(C199S)
Purpose: Expresses the loss-of-function mutations C199S of the genetically encoded green fluorescent hydrogen peroxide sensor oROS-G in mamalian cells.
Depositing lab: Andre Berndt. Depositing organization: University of Washington. Publication: Structure-guided engineering of a fast genetically encoded sensor for real-time H(2)O(2) monitoring. Lee JD, Won W, Kimball K, Wang Y, Yeboah F, Evitts KM, Neiswanger C, Schattauer S, Rappleye M, Bremner SB, Chun C, Smith N, Mack DL, Young JE, Lee CJ, Chavkin C, Berndt A. bioRxiv [Preprint]. 2024 Feb 4:2024.01.31.578117. doi: 10.1101/2024.01.31.578117. PubMed 38352381.
Backbone
  Vector backbone: pCDNA3.1
  Total vector size (bp): 5410
  Vector type: Mammalian Expression
  Selectable markers: Neomycin (select with G418)
Growth in bacteria
  Bacterial resistance: Kanamycin, 50 μg/mL
  Growth temperature: 37°C
  Growth strain: DH5alpha
  Copy number: High Copy
Gene/Insert
  Gene/Insert name: oROS-G_LF(C199S)
  Species: E.Coli
  Promoter: CMV
  Cloning method: Gibson Cloning
  Sequencing primers: 5′ atgaagacgatcatcgccctgagc
Terms and licenses: Academic/Nonprofit Terms; Industry Terms: Not Available to Industry
Depositor comments: Please visit https://pubmed.ncbi.nlm.nih.gov/38352381/ for bioRxiv preprint.
How to cite: pC3.1_CMV_oROS-G_LF(C199S) was a gift from Andre Berndt (Addgene plasmid # 216112 ; http://n2t.net/addgene:216112 ; RRID:Addgene_216112)
